>Addgene plasmid #61691 | pET15b-Fab1 (S. aureus) | depositor partial sequence | sequence record 100625 | Fab1
ATGTTAAATCTTGAAAACAAAACATATGTCATCATGGGAATCGCTAATAAGCGTAGTATTGCTTTTGGTG
TCGCTAAAGTTTTAGATCAATTAGGTGCTAAATTAGTATTTACTTACCGTAAAGAACGTAGCCGTAAAGA
GCTTGAAAAATTATTAGAACAATTAAATCAACCAGAAGCGCACTTATATCAAATTGATGTTCAAAGCGAT
GAAGAGGTTATTAATGGTTTTGAGCAAATTGGTAAAGATGTTGGCAATATTGATGGTGTATATCATTCAA
TCGCATTTGCTAATATGGAAGACTTACGCGGACGCTTTTCTGAAACTTCACGTGAAGGCTTCTTGTTAGC
TCAAGACATTAGTTCTTACTCATTAACAATTGTGGCTCATGAAGCTAAAAAATTAATGCCAGAAGGTGGT
AGCATTGTTGCAACAACATATTTAGGTGGCGAATTCGCAGTTCAAAACTATAATGTGATGGGTGTTGCTA
AAGCGAGCTTAGAAGCAAATGTTAAATATTTAGCATTAGACTTAGGTCCAGATAATATTCGCGTTAATGC
AATTTCAGCTGGTCCAATCCGTACATTAAGTGCAAAAGGTGTGGGTGGTTTCAATACAATTCTTAAAGAA
ATCGAAGAGCGTGCACCTTTAAAACGTAATGTTGATCAAGTAGAAGTAGGTAAAACTGCGGCTTACTTAT
TAAGTGATTTATCAAGTGGCGTTACAGGTGAAAATATTCATGTAGATAGCGGATTCCACGCAATTAAATA
A
