>Addgene plasmid #61691 | pET15b-Fab1 (S. aureus) | addgene partial sequence | sequence record 109227 | T7term 5'-GCTAGTTATTGCTCAGCGG-3'
TTGTTAGCAGCCGGATCCTTATTTAATTGCGTGGAATCCGCTATCTACATGAATATTTTCACCTGTAACG
CCACTTGATAAATCACTTAATAAGTAAGCCGCAGTTTTACCTACTTCTACTTGATCAACATTACGTTTTA
AAGGTGCACGCTCTTCGATTTCTTTAAGAATTGTATTGAAACCACCCACACCTTTTGCACTTAATGTACG
GATTGGACCAGCTGAAATTGCATTAACGCGAATATTATCTGGACCTAAGTCTAATGCTAAATATTTAACA
TTTGCTTCTAAGCTCGCTTTAGCAACACCCATCACATTATAGTTTTGAACTGCGAATTCGCCACCTAAAT
ATGTTGTTGCAACAATGCTACCACCTTCTGGCATTAATTTTTTAGCTTCATGAGCCACAATTGTTAATGA
GTAAGAACTAATGTCTTGAGCTAACAAGAAGCCTTCACGTGAAGTTTCAGAAAAGCGTCCGCGTAAGTCT
TCCATATTAGCAAATGCGATTGAATGATATACACCATCAATATTGCCAACATCTTTACCAATTTGCTCAA
AACCATTAATAACCTCTTCATCGCTTTGAACATCAATTTGATATAAGTGCGCTTCTGGTTGATTTAATTG
TTCTAATAATTTTTCAAGCTCTTTACGGCTACGTTCTTTACGGTAAGTAAATACTAATTTAGCACCTAAT
TGATCTAAAACTTTAGCGACACCAAAAGCAATACTACGCTTATTAGCGATTCCCATGATGACATATGTTT
TGTTTTCAAGATTTAACATCTCGAGCATATGGCTGCCGCGCGGCACCAGGCCGCTGCTGTGATGATGATG
ATGATGGCTGCTGCCCATG
