>Addgene plasmid #61691 | pET15b-Fab1 (S. aureus) | addgene partial sequence | sequence record 109228 | T7 5'-TAATACGACTCACTATAGGG-3'
TAAGAAGGAGATATACCATGGGCAGCAGCCATCATCATCATCATCACAGCAGCGGCCTGGTGCCGCGCGG
CAGCCATATGCTCGAGATGTTAAATCTTGAAAACAAAACATATGTCATCATGGGAATCGCTAATAAGCGT
AGTATTGCTTTTGGTGTCGCTAAAGTTTTAGATCAATTAGGTGCTAAATTAGTATTTACTTACCGTAAAG
AACGTAGCCGTAAAGAGCTTGAAAAATTATTAGAACAATTAAATCAACCAGAAGCGCACTTATATCAAAT
TGATGTTCAAAGCGATGAAGAGGTTATTAATGGTTTTGAGCAAATTGGTAAAGATGTTGGCAATATTGAT
GGTGTATATCATTCAATCGCATTTGCTAATATGGAAGACTTACGCGGACGCTTTTCTGAAACTTCACGTG
AAGGCTTCTTGTTAGCTCAAGACATTAGTTCTTACTCATTAACAATTGTGGCTCATGAAGCTAAAAAATT
AATGCCAGAAGGTGGTAGCATTGTTGCAACAACATATTTAGGTGGCGAATTCGCAGTTCAAAACTATAAT
GTGATGGGTGTTGCTAAAGCGAGCTTAGAAGCAAATGTTAAATATTTAGCATTAGACTTAGGTCCAGATA
ATATTCGCGTTAATGCAATTTCAGCTGGTCCAATCCGTACATTAAGTGCAAAAGGTGTGGGTGGTTTCAA
TACAATTCTTAAAGAAATCGAAGAGCGTGCACCTTTAAAACGTAATGTTGATCAAGTAGAAGTAGGTAAA
ACTGCGGCTTACTTATTAAGTGATTTATCAAGTGGCGTTA
