[The description below was written by a language model from this plasmid's Addgene catalogue record.]
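Description:
pET15b-Fab1 (S. aureus) is a bacterial expression plasmid built on the Novagen pET15b backbone (5708 bp without insert) for inducible production of FabI, the trans-2-enoyl-ACP reductase of Staphylococcus aureus subsp. aureus. The plasmid is selected with ampicillin and is recorded as low copy. It is maintained in a cloning strain such as DH5alpha, which lacks T7 RNA polymerase and so keeps the insert transcriptionally silent. The depositor notes that BL21 Gold cells are used for protein expression.

The FabI coding sequence was inserted by restriction cloning between the XhoI (5′) and BamHI (3′) sites, both of which remain intact, placing it under control of the T7 promoter. In pET-type systems, transcription depends on T7 RNA polymerase supplied by the expression host, typically from an inducible chromosomal copy, which is what makes expression switchable. The backbone contributes an N-terminal His tag fused to FabI, allowing the recombinant enzyme to be purified by immobilised metal affinity chromatography. No feature table accompanies the record, so further details of the backbone, such as the exact origin of replication, repressor gene or any protease cleavage site between tag and insert, are not stated here and can only be inferred from the standard pET15b design.

FabI catalyses the enoyl-ACP reduction step of bacterial type II fatty acid synthesis and is a known antibacterial drug target. The record states the purpose only as inducible expression of the enzyme, which would supply purified protein for work such as biochemical, structural or inhibitor studies.
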