Addgene plasmid #61691: pET15b-Fab1 (S. aureus)
Purpose: Inducible expression of the FabI enzyme from S. aureus
Depositing lab: Michael Johnson. Depositing organization: University of Illinois at Chicago.
Backbone
  Vector backbone: pET15b
  Backbone manufacturer: Novagen
  Backbone size w/o insert (bp): 5708
  Vector type: Bacterial Expression
Growth in bacteria
  Bacterial resistance: Ampicillin, 100 μg/mL
  Growth temperature: 37°C
  Growth strain: DH5alpha
  Copy number: Low Copy
Gene/Insert
  Gene/Insert name: FabI (alt name: trans-2-enoyl-ACP reductase)
  Species: Staphylococcus aureus subsp. aureus
  Promoter: T7
  Tag / fusion protein: His (N terminal on backbone)
  Cloning method: Restriction Enzyme; 5′ cloning site XhoI (not destroyed); 3′ cloning site BamHI (not destroyed)
  Sequencing primers: 5′ T7; 3′ T7 terminal
Terms and licenses: Academic/Nonprofit Terms; Industry Terms: Not Available to Industry
Depositor comments: BL21 Gold cells for protein expression
How to cite: pET15b-Fab1 (S. aureus) was a gift from Michael Johnson (Addgene plasmid # 61691 ; http://n2t.net/addgene:61691 ; RRID:Addgene_61691)
